Addgene plasmid #185311: DSUP_RAMVA_1-208_mCh-2xFKBP (pBS1116)
Purpose: For the mammalian expression of the tardigrade protein DSUP_RAMVA_1-208 attached to 2xFKBP. The FKBP can be used for inducible dimerization and condensate formation
Depositing lab: Pamela Silver. Depositing organization: Harvard Medical School. Publication: Natural and Designed Proteins Inspired by Extremotolerant Organisms Can Form Condensates and Attenuate Apoptosis in Human Cells. Veling MT, Nguyen DT, Thadani NN, Oster ME, Rollins NJ, Brock KP, Bethel NP, Lim S, Baker D, Way JC, Marks DS, Chang RL, Silver PA. ACS Synth Biol. 2022 Mar 18;11(3):1292-1302. doi: 10.1021/acssynbio.1c00572. Epub 2022 Feb 18. PubMed 35176859.
Backbone
  Vector backbone: rt44a_nCoV-N-mEGFP-2xFKBP-HA pcDNA4_TO
  Vector type: Mammalian Expression
Growth in bacteria
  Bacterial resistance: Ampicillin, 100 μg/mL
  Growth temperature: 37°C
  Growth strain: DH5alpha
  Copy number: High Copy
Gene/Insert
  Gene/Insert name: DSUP_RAMVA_1-208
  Species: R. varieornatus
  Insert size (bp): 660
  Cloning method: Gibson Cloning
Terms and licenses: Academic/Nonprofit Terms; Industry Terms: Not Available to Industry
Depositor comments: This plasmid encodes a protein fused to 2xFKBP. FKBP will dimerize upon exposure to a dimerization agent. We used it to test for chemically inducible condensate formation
How to cite: DSUP_RAMVA_1-208_mCh-2xFKBP (pBS1116) was a gift from Pamela Silver (Addgene plasmid # 185311 ; http://n2t.net/addgene:185311 ; RRID:Addgene_185311)
