[The description below was written by a language model from this plasmid's Addgene catalogue record and pLannotate feature annotations shown in this document.]
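Description:
DSUP_RAMVA_1-208_mCh-2xFKBP (pBS1116) is a 7,090 bp mammalian expression plasmid built by Gibson cloning into a pcDNA4/TO-derived backbone that previously carried a different fusion to 2xFKBP. It is maintained in E. coli at high copy through a ColE1/pUC-type origin and selected with ampicillin via the β-lactamase gene. An f1 origin is also present. For selection in mammalian cells, the backbone carries a Sh ble (Zeocin/bleomycin resistance) gene. It is preceded by both the SV40 early promoter and the bacterial EM7 promoter and followed by an SV40 polyadenylation signal. The short lac promoter/operator, lacI and bom fragments are backbone remnants.

The payload is a single fusion open reading frame driven by the CMV immediate-early enhancer and promoter. The short tet-operator-type fragments annotated just downstream of the promoter are consistent with the tetracycline-repressible CMV/TetO2 arrangement of the pcDNA4/TO backbone. Such a promoter is constitutive in ordinary cells and regulatable where Tet repressor is supplied. The reading frame begins with residues 1–208 of Dsup, the damage suppressor protein of the tardigrade Ramazzottius varieornatus, a chromatin-associating protein linked to protection of DNA from radiation and oxidative damage. This is followed by mCherry for red fluorescent visualisation and two tandem copies of the F36V FKBP12 variant (DmrB), and it is terminated by the bGH polyadenylation signal. The F36V domains bind synthetic dimerizer ligands that do not engage wild-type FKBP, so adding such a ligand crosslinks the fusion proteins. The depositors used the construct to test whether this Dsup fragment forms chemically inducible condensates in mammalian cells, with mCherry as the readout of localisation and assembly.
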