Features (pLannotate 1.2.2; 25 found; start..end, strand, type, name):
     45..97      -  misc_feature   bom (fragment): basis of mobility region from pBR322
    252..631     +  enhancer       CMV enhancer: human cytomegalovirus immediate early enhancer
    632..835     +  promoter       CMV promoter: human cytomegalovirus (CMV) immediate early promoter
    837..856     +  promoter       PLtetO-1 promoter (fragment): modified phage lambda PL promoter with tet operator sites (Lutz and Bujard, 1997)
    858..877     +  promoter       PLtetO-1 promoter (fragment): modified phage lambda PL promoter with tet operator sites (Lutz and Bujard, 1997)
    885..918     +  promoter       TRE3GV promoter (fragment): 3rd-generation Tet-responsive promoter that can be activated by binding of Tet-On® 3G, optimized for retroviral and lentiviral vectors
   1025..1645    +  CDS            Dsup (fragment): DSUP_RAMVA - Experimental evidence at protein level: Swiss-Prot protein existence level 1. Unique chromatin-associating protein that contributes to the organism's exceptional tolerance to harsh environmental stresses (PubMed:27649274, PubMed:31571581). Binds with a higher affinity to nucleosomes than to free DNA (PubMed:31571581). Protects chromatin from damage caused by hydroxyl radical-mediated cleavage induced by X-rays or treatment with hydrogen peroxide (PubMed:27649274, PubMed:31571581). Suppresses X-ray-induced DNA damage that includes single-strand breaks (SSBs) as well as more hazardo
   1670..2377    +  CDS            mCherry: mCherry is a basic (constitutively fluorescent) red fluorescent protein published in 2004, derived from Discosoma sp.. It is reported to be a very rapidly-maturing monomer with low acid sensitivity.
   2387..2707    +  CDS            DmrB: F36V mutant of FK506-binding protein FKBP12 binds synthetic ligands that do not bind wild-type FKBP
   2714..3034    +  CDS            DmrB: F36V mutant of FK506-binding protein FKBP12 binds synthetic ligands that do not bind wild-type FKBP
   3121..3345    +  polyA_signal   bGH poly(A) signal: bovine growth hormone polyadenylation signal
   3349..3370    +  promoter       SV40 promoter (fragment): SV40 enhancer and early promoter
   3391..3819    +  rep_origin     f1 ori (sequence partly withheld): f1 bacteriophage origin of replication; arrow indicates direction of (+) strand synthesis
   3833..4162    +  promoter       SV40 promoter: SV40 enhancer and early promoter
   4210..4257    +  promoter       EM7 promoter: synthetic bacterial promoter&nbsp
   4276..4650    +  CDS            BleoR: antibiotic-binding protein; Sh ble from Streptoalloteichus hindustanus; confers resistance to bleomycin, phleomycin, and Zeocin™
   4660..4785    +  CDS            ble (fragment): BLE_KLEPN - Experimental evidence at protein level: Swiss-Prot protein existence level 1. Binding protein with a strong affinity to the bleomycin family of antibiotics. Binds to CL990; an antimitotic-antibiotic compound. From Klebsiella pneumoniae.
   4780..4901    +  polyA_signal   SV40 poly(A) signal: SV40 polyadenylation signal
   4974..4990    -  protein_bind   lac operator: The lac repressor binds to the lac operator to inhibit transcription in E. coli. This inhibition can be relieved by adding lactose or isopropyl-β-D-thiogalactopyranoside (IPTG). lac repressor encoded by lacI
   4998..5028    -  promoter       lac promoter: promoter for the E. coli lac operon
   5043..5064    -  protein_bind   CAP binding site: CAP binding activates transcription in the presence of cAMP. E. coli catabolite activator protein
   5077..5169    -  CDS            lacI (fragment): lac repressor; lacI; The lac repressor binds to the lac operator to inhibit transcription in E. coli. This inhibition can be relieved by adding lactose or isopropyl-β-D-thiogalactopyranoside (IPTG).
   5352..5940    -  rep_origin     ori: high-copy-number ColE1/pMB1/pBR322/pUC origin of replication
   6111..6971    -  CDS            AmpR: β-lactamase; bla; confers resistance to ampicillin, carbenicillin, and related antibiotics
   6972..7076    -  promoter       AmpR promoter: bla
>Addgene plasmid #185311 | DSUP_RAMVA_1-208_mCh-2xFKBP (pBS1116) | addgene full sequence | sequence record 363951 | Addgene NGS Result
AAGTGCCACCTGACGTCGACGGATCGGGAGATCTCCCGATCCCCTATGGTGCACTCTCAGTACAATCTGC
TCTGATGCCGCATAGTTAAGCCAGTATCTGCTCCCTGCTTGTGTGTTGGAGGTCGCTGAGTAGTGCGCGA
GCAAAATTTAAGCTACAACAAGGCAAGGCTTGACCGACAATTGCATGAAGAATCTGCTTAGGGTTAGGCG
TTTTGCGCTGCTTCGCGATGTACGGGCCAGATATACGCGTTGACATTGATTATTGACTAGTTATTAATAG
TAATCAATTACGGGGTCATTAGTTCATAGCCCATATATGGAGTTCCGCGTTACATAACTTACGGTAAATG
GCCCGCCTGGCTGACCGCCCAACGACCCCCGCCCATTGACGTCAATAATGACGTATGTTCCCATAGTAAC
GCCAATAGGGACTTTCCATTGACGTCAATGGGTGGAGTATTTACGGTAAACTGCCCACTTGGCAGTACAT
CAAGTGTATCATATGCCAAGTACGCCCCCTATTGACGTCAATGACGGTAAATGGCCCGCCTGGCATTATG
CCCAGTACATGACCTTATGGGACTTTCCTACTTGGCAGTACATCTACGTATTAGTCATCGCTATTACCAT
GGTGATGCGGTTTTGGCAGTACATCAATGGGCGTGGATAGCGGTTTGACTCACGGGGATTTCCAAGTCTC
CACCCCATTGACGTCAATGGGAGTTTGTTTTGGCACCAAAATCAACGGGACTTTCCAAAATGTCGTAACA
ACTCCGCCCCATTGACGCAAATGGGCGGTAGGCGTGTACGGTGGGAGGTCTATATAAGCAGAGCTCTCCC
TATCAGTGATAGAGATCTCCCTATCAGTGATAGAGATCGTCGACGAGCTCGTTTAGTGAACCGTCAGATC
GCCTGGAGACGCCATCCACGCTGTTTTGACCTCCATAGAAGACACCGGGACCGATCCAGCCTCCGGACTC
TAGCGTTTAAACTTAAGCTTGGTACCGAGCTCGGATCCGCCACCATGGCCTCTACTCATCAATCTTCTAC
TGAACCTAGCTCCACCGGCAAATCTGAAGAGACTAAGAAGGACGCTTCCCAGGGCAGTGGCCAGGACAGC
AAAAACGTTACCGTTACCAAGGGCACCGGCTCCTCCGCCACCAGCGCCGCCATCGTGAAAACCGGCGGGA
GCCAGGGCAAGGACTCAAGTACAACGGCGGGCAGCTCCAGCACACAGGGCCAGAAGTTCTCCACCACACC
AACCGACCCAAAGACCTTCAGTAGTGACCAGAAGGAGAAGAGCAAATCACCCGCCAAAGAGGTGCCCTCC
GGCGGCGACTCTAAATCCCAGGGCGACACCAAGTCTCAGTCTGATGCCAAGAGCAGCGGACAGAGCCAGG
GCCAGAGTAAGGATTCCGGGAAGTCATCCTCCGACAGCTCCAAGTCTCACAGCGTGATCGGCGCCGTGAA
AGACGTGGTCGCCGGCGCCAAGGACGTGGCCGGCAAAGCCGTGGAGGACGCCCCTTCCATTATGCACACC
GCCGTCGATGCAGTCAAGAACGCCGCCACAACAGTCAAGGACGTGGCCTCTAGCGCAGCCAGTACCGTGG
CCGAGAAGGTGGTGGATGCCTATCATTCAGTGGTTTCCGGAGGCGGCGGATCCGGCGGAATGGTGTCTAA
AGGCGAGGAGGATAACATGGCTATAATCAAGGAATTTATGAGGTTCAAGGTGCATATGGAGGGATCTGTG
AACGGTCACGAGTTCGAAATCGAGGGCGAAGGCGAGGGGCGACCCTATGAAGGGACACAGACGGCCAAAC
TGAAGGTGACCAAGGGTGGCCCCCTGCCTTTCGCCTGGGACATCCTGTCACCCCAGTTTATGTACGGCTC
TAAGGCTTACGTTAAGCACCCTGCCGATATTCCGGACTACTTGAAACTGAGCTTCCCTGAAGGGTTCAAG
TGGGAACGGGTAATGAATTTTGAGGATGGCGGTGTAGTCACAGTTACCCAGGACAGCTCTCTTCAGGACG
GAGAATTTATCTATAAGGTTAAACTTCGGGGCACTAACTTCCCATCAGACGGCCCCGTGATGCAGAAGAA
AACTATGGGCTGGGAAGCCAGCTCAGAACGCATGTATCCCGAGGACGGAGCACTGAAGGGAGAAATCAAG
CAGCGACTCAAGCTGAAGGATGGGGGACATTATGATGCTGAGGTCAAAACCACCTATAAGGCCAAGAAAC
CCGTTCAGCTTCCTGGGGCATACAACGTGAATATCAAACTGGATATTACATCCCATAACGAAGACTATAC
CATCGTGGAACAGTACGAGCGGGCCGAGGGCAGACATAGCACAGGGGGCATGGATGAATTGTACAAGGCG
ACTAGAGGCGTCCAAGTCGAAACCATTAGTCCCGGCGATGGCAGAACATTTCCTAAAAGGGGACAAACAT
GTGTCGTCCATTATACAGGCATGTTGGAGGACGGCAAAAAGGTGGACAGTAGTAGAGATCGCAATAAACC
TTTCAAATTCATGTTGGGAAAACAAGAAGTCATTAGGGGATGGGAGGAGGGCGTGGCTCAAATGTCCGTC
GGCCAACGCGCTAAGCTCACCATCAGCCCCGACTACGCATACGGCGCTACCGGACATCCCGGAATTATTC
CCCCTCACGCTACCTTGGTGTTTGACGTCGAACTGTTGAAGCTCGAGACTAGAGGAGTGCAGGTGGAGAC
TATCTCCCCAGGAGACGGGCGCACCTTCCCCAAGCGCGGCCAGACCTGCGTGGTGCACTACACCGGGATG
CTTGAAGATGGAAAGAAAGTTGATTCCTCCCGGGACAGAAACAAGCCCTTTAAGTTTATGCTAGGCAAGC
AGGAGGTGATCCGAGGCTGGGAAGAAGGGGTTGCCCAGATGAGTGTGGGTCAGAGAGCCAAACTGACTAT
ATCTCCAGATTATGCCTATGGTGCCACTGGGCACCCAGGCATCATCCCACCACATGCCACTCTCGTCTTC
GATGTGGAGCTTCTAAAACTGGAAACTAGTTATCCGTACGACGTACCAGACTACGCATAAGCGGCCGCTC
GAGTCTAGAGGGCCCGTTTAAACCCGCTGATCAGCCTCGACTGTGCCTTCTAGTTGCCAGCCATCTGTTG
TTTGCCCCTCCCCCGTGCCTTCCTTGACCCTGGAAGGTGCCACTCCCACTGTCCTTTCCTAATAAAATGA
GGAAATTGCATCGCATTGTCTGAGTAGGTGTCATTCTATTCTGGGGGGTGGGGTGGGGCAGGACAGCAAG
GGGGAGGATTGGGAAGACAATAGCAGGCATGCTGGGGATGCGGTGGGCTCTATGGCTTCTGAGGCGGAAA
GAACCAGCTGGGGCTCTAGGGGGTATCCCC
[124 nt withheld, positions 3391-3514]
C
[91 nt withheld, positions 3516-3606]
A
[49 nt withheld, positions 3608-3656]
CCTTTGACGTTGGAGTCCACGTTCTTT
[37 nt withheld, positions 3684-3720]
ACCCTATCTCGGTCTATTCTTTTGATTTATAAGGGATTTTGCCGATTTCGGCCTATTGGTTAAAAAATGA
GCTGATTTAACAAAAATTTAACGCGAATTAATTCTGTGGAATGTGTGTCAGTTAGGGTGTGGAAAGTCCC
CAGGCTCCCCAGCAGGCAGAAGTATGCAAAGCATGCATCTCAATTAGTCAGCAACCAGGTGTGGAAAGTC
CCCAGGCTCCCCAGCAGGCAGAAGTATGCAAAGCATGCATCTCAATTAGTCAGCAACCATAGTCCCGCCC
CTAACTCCGCCCATCCCGCCCCTAACTCCGCCCAGTTCCGCCCATTCTCCGCCCCATGGCTGACTAATTT
TTTTTATTTATGCAGAGGCCGAGGCCGCCTCTGCCTCTGAGCTATTCCAGAAGTAGTGAGGAGGCTTTTT
TGGAGGCCTAGGCTTTTGCAAAAAGCTCCCGGGAGCTTGTATATCCATTTTCGGATCTGATCAGCACGTG
TTGACAATTAATCATCGGCATAGTATATCGGCATAGTATAATACGACAAGGTGAGGAACTAAACCATGGC
CAAGTTGACCAGTGCCGTTCCGGTGCTCACCGCGCGCGACGTCGCCGGAGCGGTCGAGTTCTGGACCGAC
CGGCTCGGGTTCTCCCGGGACTTCGTGGAGGACGACTTCGCCGGTGTGGTCCGGGACGACGTGACCCTGT
TCATCAGCGCGGTCCAGGACCAGGTGGTGCCGGACAACACCCTGGCCTGGGTGTGGGTGCGCGGCCTGGA
CGAGCTGTACGCCGAGTGGTCGGAGGTCGTGTCCACGAACTTCCGGGACGCCTCCGGGCCGGCCATGACC
GAGATCGGCGAGCAGCCGTGGGGGCGGGAGTTCGCCCTGCGCGACCCGGCCGGCAACTGCGTGCACTTCG
TGGCCGAGGAGCAGGACTGACACGTGCTACGAGATTTCGATTCCACCGCCGCCTTCTATGAAAGGTTGGG
CTTCGGAATCGTTTTCCGGGACGCCGGCTGGATGATCCTCCAGCGCGGGGATCTCATGCTGGAGTTCTTC
GCCCACCCCAACTTGTTTATTGCAGCTTATAATGGTTACAAATAAAGCAATAGCATCACAAATTTCACAA
ATAAAGCATTTTTTTCACTGCATTCTAGTTGTGGTTTGTCCAAACTCATCAATGTATCTTATCATGTCTG
TATACCGTCGACCTCTAGCTAGAGCTTGGCGTAATCATGGTCATAGCTGTTTCCTGTGTGAAATTGTTAT
CCGCTCACAATTCCACACAACATACGAGCCGGAAGCATAAAGTGTAAAGCCTGGGGTGCCTAATGAGTGA
GCTAACTCACATTAATTGCGTTGCGCTCACTGCCCGCTTTCCAGTCGGGAAACCTGTCGTGCCAGCTGCA
TTAATGAATCGGCCAACGCGCGGGGAGAGGCGGTTTGCGTATTGGGCGCTCTTCCGCTTCCTCGCTCACT
GACTCGCTGCGCTCGGTCGTTCGGCTGCGGCGAGCGGTATCAGCTCACTCAAAGGCGGTAATACGGTTAT
CCACAGAATCAGGGGATAACGCAGGAAAGAACATGTGAGCAAAAGGCCAGCAAAAGGCCAGGAACCGTAA
AAAGGCCGCGTTGCTGGCGTTTTTCCATAGGCTCCGCCCCCCTGACGAGCATCACAAAAATCGACGCTCA
AGTCAGAGGTGGCGAAACCCGACAGGACTATAAAGATACCAGGCGTTTCCCCCTGGAAGCTCCCTCGTGC
GCTCTCCTGTTCCGACCCTGCCGCTTACCGGATACCTGTCCGCCTTTCTCCCTTCGGGAAGCGTGGCGCT
TTCTCATAGCTCACGCTGTAGGTATCTCAGTTCGGTGTAGGTCGTTCGCTCCAAGCTGGGCTGTGTGCAC
GAACCCCCCGTTCAGCCCGACCGCTGCGCCTTATCCGGTAACTATCGTCTTGAGTCCAACCCGGTAAGAC
ACGACTTATCGCCACTGGCAGCAGCCACTGGTAACAGGATTAGCAGAGCGAGGTATGTAGGCGGTGCTAC
AGAGTTCTTGAAGTGGTGGCCTAACTACGGCTACACTAGAAGAACAGTATTTGGTATCTGCGCTCTGCTG
AAGCCAGTTACCTTCGGAAAAAGAGTTGGTAGCTCTTGATCCGGCAAACAAACCACCGCTGGTAGCGGTG
GTTTTTTTGTTTGCAAGCAGCAGATTACGCGCAGAAAAAAAGGATCTCAAGAAGATCCTTTGATCTTTTC
TACGGGGTCTGACGCTCAGTGGAACGAAAACTCACGTTAAGGGATTTTGGTCATGAGATTATCAAAAAGG
ATCTTCACCTAGATCCTTTTAAATTAAAAATGAAGTTTTAAATCAATCTAAAGTATATATGAGTAAACTT
GGTCTGACAGTTACCAATGCTTAATCAGTGAGGCACCTATCTCAGCGATCTGTCTATTTCGTTCATCCAT
AGTTGCCTGACTCCCCGTCGTGTAGATAACTACGATACGGGAGGGCTTACCATCTGGCCCCAGTGCTGCA
ATGATACCGCGAGACCCACGCTCACCGGCTCCAGATTTATCAGCAATAAACCAGCCAGCCGGAAGGGCCG
AGCGCAGAAGTGGTCCTGCAACTTTATCCGCCTCCATCCAGTCTATTAATTGTTGCCGGGAAGCTAGAGT
AAGTAGTTCGCCAGTTAATAGTTTGCGCAACGTTGTTGCCATTGCTACAGGCATCGTGGTGTCACGCTCG
TCGTTTGGTATGGCTTCATTCAGCTCCGGTTCCCAACGATCAAGGCGAGTTACATGATCCCCCATGTTGT
GCAAAAAAGCGGTTAGCTCCTTCGGTCCTCCGATCGTTGTCAGAAGTAAGTTGGCCGCAGTGTTATCACT
CATGGTTATGGCAGCACTGCATAATTCTCTTACTGTCATGCCATCCGTAAGATGCTTTTCTGTGACTGGT
GAGTACTCAACCAAGTCATTCTGAGAATAGTGTATGCGGCGACCGAGTTGCTCTTGCCCGGCGTCAATAC
GGGATAATACCGCGCCACATAGCAGAACTTTAAAAGTGCTCATCATTGGAAAACGTTCTTCGGGGCGAAA
ACTCTCAAGGATCTTACCGCTGTTGAGATCCAGTTCGATGTAACCCACTCGTGCACCCAACTGATCTTCA
GCATCTTTTACTTTCACCAGCGTTTCTGGGTGAGCAAAAACAGGAAGGCAAAATGCCGCAAAAAAGGGAA
TAAGGGCGACACGGAAATGTTGAATACTCATACTCTTCCTTTTTCAATATTATTGAAGCATTTATCAGGG
TTATTGTCTCATGAGCGGATACATATTTGAATGTATTTAGAAAAATAAACAAATAGGGGTTCCGCGCACA
TTTCCCCGAA
